>Addgene plasmid #183874 | pX459-HypaCas9-ANLN_sgRNA | addgene full sequence | sequence record 362415 | Addgene NGS Result
GAGGGCCTATTTCCCATGATTCCTTCATATTTGCATATACGATACAAGGCTGTTAGAGAGATAATTGGAA
TTAATTTGACTGTAAACACAAAGATATTAGTACAAAATACGTGACGTAGAAAGTAATAATTTCTTGGGTA
GTTTGCAGTTTTAAAATTATGTTTTAAAATGGACTATCATATGCTTACCGTAACTTGAAAGTATTTCGAT
TTCTTGGCTTTATATATCTTGTGGAAAGGACGAAACACCGGTCTCGTAGTCCGACGCCTGGTTTTAGAGC
TAGAAATAGCAAGTTAAAATAAGGCTAGTCCGTTATCAACTTGAAAAAGTGGCACCGAGTCGGTGCTTTT
TTGTTTTAGAGCTAGAAATAGCAAGTTAAAATAAGGCTAGTCCGTTTTTAGCGCGTGCGCCAATTCTGCA
GACAAATGGCTCTAGAGGTACCCGTTACATAACTTACGGTAAATGGCCCGCCTGGCTGACCGCCCAACGA
CCCCCGCCCATTGACGTCAATAGTAACGCCAATAGGGACTTTCCATTGACGTCAATGGGTGGAGTATTTA
CGGTAAACTGCCCACTTGGCAGTACATCAAGTGTATCATATGCCAAGTACGCCCCCTATTGACGTCAATG
ACGGTAAATGGCCCGCCTGGCATTGTGCCCAGTACATGACCTTATGGGACTTTCCTACTTGGCAGTACAT
CTACGTATTAGTCATCGCTATTACCATGGTCGAGGTGAGCCCCACGTTCTGCTTCACTCTCCCCATCTCC
CCCCCCTCCCCACCCCCAATTTTGTATTTATTTATTTTTTAATTATTTTGTGCAGCGATGGGGGCGGGGG
GGGGGGGGGGGCGCGCGCCRGGSGGGGSGGGGSGGGGSGRGGGGSGGGGSGGGGCGAGGCGGAGAGGTGC
GGCGGCAGCCAATCAGAGCGGCGCGCTCCGAAAGTTTCCTTTTATGGCGAGGCGGCGGCGGCGGCGGCCC
TATAAAAAGCGAAGCGCGCGGCGGGCGGGAGTCGCTGCGCGCTGCCTTCGCCCCGTGCCCCGCTCCGCCG
CCGCCTCGCGCCGCCCGCCCCGGCTCTGACTGACCGCGTTACTCCCACAGGTGAGCGGGCGGGACGGCCC
TTCTCCTCCGGGCTGTAATTAGCTGAGCAAGAGGTAAGGGTTTAAGGGATGGTTGGTTGGTGGGGTATTA
ATGTTTAATTACCTGGAGCACCTGCCTGAAATCACTTTTTTTCAGGTTGGACCGGTGCCACCATGGACTA
TAAGGACCACGACGGAGACTACAAGGATCATGATATTGATTACAAAGACGATGACGATAAGATGGCCCCA
AAGAAGAAGCGGAAGGTCGGTATCCACGGAGTCCCAGCAGCCGACAAGAAGTACAGCATCGGCCTGGACA
TCGGCACCAACTCTGTGGGCTGGGCCGTGATCACCGACGAGTACAAGGTGCCCAGCAAGAAATTCAAGGT
GCTGGGCAACACCGACCGGCACAGCATCAAGAAGAACCTGATCGGAGCCCTGCTGTTCGACAGCGGCGAA
ACAGCCGAGGCCACCCGGCTGAAGAGAACCGCCAGAAGAAGATACACCAGACGGAAGAACCGGATCTGCT
ATCTGCAAGAGATCTTCAGCAACGAGATGGCCAAGGTGGACGACAGCTTCTTCCACAGACTGGAAGAGTC
CTTCCTGGTGGAAGAGGATAAGAAGCACGAGCGGCACCCCATCTTCGGCAACATCGTGGACGAGGTGGCC
TACCACGAGAAGTACCCCACCATCTACCACCTGAGAAAGAAACTGGTGGACAGCACCGACAAGGCCGACC
TGCGGCTGATCTATCTGGCCCTGGCCCACATGATCAAGTTCCGGGGCCACTTCCTGATCGAGGGCGACCT
GAACCCCGACAACAGCGACGTGGACAAGCTGTTCATCCAGCTGGTGCAGACCTACAACCAGCTGTTCGAG
GAAAACCCCATCAACGCCAGCGGCGTGGACGCCAAGGCCATCCTGTCTGCCAGACTGAGCAAGAGCAGAC
GGCTGGAAAATCTGATCGCCCAGCTGCCCGGCGAGAAGAAGAATGGCCTGTTCGGAAACCTGATTGCCCT
GAGCCTGGGCCTGACCCCCAACTTCAAGAGCAACTTCGACCTGGCCGAGGATGCCAAACTGCAGCTGAGC
AAGGACACCTACGACGACGACCTGGACAACCTGCTGGCCCAGATCGGCGACCAGTACGCCGACCTGTTTC
TGGCCGCCAAGAACCTGTCCGACGCCATCCTGCTGAGCGACATCCTGAGAGTGAACACCGAGATCACCAA
GGCCCCCCTGAGCGCCTCTATGATCAAGAGATACGACGAGCACCACCAGGACCTGACCCTGCTGAAAGCT
CTCGTGCGGCAGCAGCTGCCTGAGAAGTACAAAGAGATTTTCTTCGACCAGAGCAAGAACGGCTACGCCG
GCTACATTGACGGCGGAGCCAGCCAGGAAGAGTTCTACAAGTTCATCAAGCCCATCCTGGAAAAGATGGA
CGGCACCGAGGAACTGCTCGTGAAGCTGAACAGAGAGGACCTGCTGCGGAAGCAGCGGACCTTCGACAAC
GGCAGCATCCCCCACCAGATCCACCTGGGAGAGCTGCACGCCATTCTGCGGCGGCAGGAAGATTTTTACC
CATTCCTGAAGGACAACCGGGAAAAGATCGAGAAGATCCTGACCTTCCGCATCCCCTACTACGTGGGCCC
TCTGGCCAGGGGAAACAGCAGATTCGCCTGGATGACCAGAAAGAGCGAGGAAACCATCACCCCCTGGAAC
TTCGAGGAAGTGGTGGACAAGGGCGCTTCCGCCCAGAGCTTCATCGAGCGGATGACCAACTTCGATAAGA
ACCTGCCCAACGAGAAGGTGCTGCCCAAGCACAGCCTGCTGTACGAGTACTTCACCGTGTATAACGAGCT
GACCAAAGTGAAATACGTGACCGAGGGAATGAGAAAGCCCGCCTTCCTGAGCGGCGAGCAGAAAAAGGCC
ATCGTGGACCTGCTGTTCAAGACCAACCGGAAAGTGACCGTGAAGCAGCTGAAAGAGGACTACTTCAAGA
AAATCGAGTGCTTCGACTCCGTGGAAATCTCCGGCGTGGAAGATCGGTTCAACGCCTCCCTGGGCACATA
CCACGATCTGCTGAAAATTATCAAGGACAAGGACTTCCTGGACAATGAGGAAAACGAGGACATTCTGGAA
GATATCGTGCTGACCCTGACACTGTTTGAGGACAGAGAGATGATCGAGGAACGGCTGAAAACCTATGCCC
ACCTGTTCGACGACAAAGTGATGAAGCAGCTGAAGCGGCGGAGATACACCGGCTGGGGCAGGCTGAGCCG
GAAGCTGATCAACGGCATCCGGGACAAGCAGTCCGGCAAGACAATCCTGGATTTCCTGAAGTCCGACGGC
TTCGCCAACAGAGCCTTCGCGGCGCTGATCGCCGACGACAGCCTGACCTTTAAAGAGGACATCCAGAAAG
CCCAGGTGTCCGGCCAGGGCGATAGCCTGCACGAGCACATTGCCAATCTGGCCGGCAGCCCCGCCATTAA
GAAGGGCATCCTGCAGACAGTGAAGGTGGTGGACGAGCTCGTGAAAGTGATGGGCCGGCACAAGCCCGAG
AACATCGTGATCGAAATGGCCAGAGAGAACCAGACCACCCAGAAGGGACAGAAGAACAGCCGCGAGAGAA
TGAAGCGGATCGAAGAGGGCATCAAAGAGCTGGGCAGCCAGATCCTGAAAGAACACCCCGTGGAAAACAC
CCAGCTGCAGAACGAGAAGCTGTACCTGTACTACCTGCAGAATGGGCGGGATATGTACGTGGACCAGGAA
CTGGACATCAACCGGCTGTCCGACTACGATGTGGACCATATCGTGCCTCAGAGCTTTCTGAAGGACGACT
CCATCGACAACAAGGTGCTGACCAGAAGCGACAAGAACCGGGGCAAGAGCGACAACGTGCCCTCCGAAGA
GGTCGTGAAGAAGATGAAGAACTACTGGCGGCAGCTGCTGAACGCCAAGCTGATTACCCAGAGAAAGTTC
GACAATCTGACCAAGGCCGAGAGAGGCGGCCTGAGCGAACTGGATAAGGCCGGCTTCATCAAGAGACAGC
TGGTGGAAACCCGGCAGATCACAAAGCACGTGGCACAGATCCTGGACTCCCGGATGAACACTAAGTACGA
CGAGAATGACAAGCTGATCCGGGAAGTGAAAGTGATCACCCTGAAGTCCAAGCTGGTGTCCGATTTCCGG
AAGGATTTCCAGTTTTACAAAGTGCGCGAGATCAACAACTACCACCACGCCCACGACGCCTACCTGAACG
CCGTCGTGGGAACCGCCCTGATCAAAAAGTACCCTAAGCTGGAAAGCGAGTTCGTGTACGGCGACTACAA
GGTGTACGACGTGCGGAAGATGATCGCCAAGAGCGAGCAGGAAATCGGCAAGGCTACCGCCAAGTACTTC
TTCTACAGCAACATCATGAACTTTTTCAAGACCGAGATTACCCTGGCCAACGGCGAGATCCGGAAGCGGC
CTCTGATCGAGACAAACGGCGAAACCGGGGAGATCGTGTGGGATAAGGGCCGGGATTTTGCCACCGTGCG
GAAAGTGCTGAGCATGCCCCAAGTGAATATCGTGAAAAAGACCGAGGTGCAGACAGGCGGCTTCAGCAAA
GAGTCTATCCTGCCCAAGAGGAACAGCGATAAGCTGATCGCCAGAAAGAAGGACTGGGACCCTAAGAAGT
ACGGCGGCTTCGACAGCCCCACCGTGGCCTATTCTGTGCTGGTGGTGGCCAAAGTGGAAAAGGGCAAGTC
CAAGAAACTGAAGAGTGTGAAAGAGCTGCTGGGGATCACCATCATGGAAAGAAGCAGCTTCGAGAAGAAT
CCCATCGACTTTCTGGAAGCCAAGGGCTACAAAGAAGTGAAAAAGGACCTGATCATCAAGCTGCCTAAGT
ACTCCCTGTTCGAGCTGGAAAACGGCCGGAAGAGAATGCTGGCCTCTGCCGGCGAACTGCAGAAGGGAAA
CGAACTGGCCCTGCCCTCCAAATATGTGAACTTCCTGTACCTGGCCAGCCACTATGAGAAGCTGAAGGGC
TCCCCCGAGGATAATGAGCAGAAACAGCTGTTTGTGGAACAGCACAAGCACTACCTGGACGAGATCATCG
AGCAGATCAGCGAGTTCTCCAAGAGAGTGATCCTGGCCGACGCTAATCTGGACAAAGTGCTGTCCGCCTA
CAACAAGCACCGGGATAAGCCCATCAGAGAGCAGGCCGAGAATATCATCCACCTGTTTACCCTGACCAAT
CTGGGAGCCCCTGCCGCCTTCAAGTACTTTGACACCACCATCGACCGGAAGAGGTACACCAGCACCAAAG
AGGTGCTGGACGCCACCCTGATCCACCAGAGCATCACCGGCCTGTACGAGACACGGATCGACCTGTCTCA
GCTGGGAGGCGACAAAAGGCCGGCGGCCACGAAAAAGGCCGGCCAGGCAAAAAAGAAAAAGGAATTCGGC
AGTGGAGAGGGCAGAGGAAGTCTGCTAACATGCGGTGACGTCGAGGAGAATCCTGGCCCAATGACCGAGT
ACAAGCCCACGGTGCGCCTCGCCACCCGCGACGACGTCCCCAGGGCCGTACGCACCCTCGCCGCCGCGTT
CGCCGACTACCCCGCCACGCGCCACACCGTCGATCCGGACCGCCACATCGAGCGGGTCACCGAGCTGCAA
GAACTCTTCCTCACGCGCGTCGGGCTCGACATCGGCAAGGTGTGGGTCGCGGACGACGGCGCCGCGGTGG
CGGTCTGGACCACGCCGGAGAGCGTCGAAGCGGGGGCGGTGTTCGCCGAGATCGGCCCGCGCATGGCCGA
GTTGAGCGGTTCCCGGCTGGCCGCGCAGCAACAGATGGAAGGCCTCCTGGCGCCGCACCGGCCCAAGGAG
CCCGCGTGGTTCCTGGCCACCGTCGGAGTCTCGCCCGACCACCAGGGCAAGGGTCTGGGCAGCGCCGTCG
TGCTCCCCGGAGTGGAGGCGGCCGAGCGCGCCGGGGTGCCCGCCTTCCTGGAGACCTCCGCGCCCCGCAA
CCTCCCCTTCTACGAGCGGCTCGGCTTCACCGTCACCGCCGACGTCGAGGTGCCCGAAGGACCGCGCACC
TGGTGCATGACCCGCAAGCCCGGTGCCTGAGAATTCTAACTAGAGCTCGCTGATCAGCCTCGACTGTGCC
TTCTAGTTGCCAGCCATCTGTTGTTTGCCCCTCCCCCGTGCCTTCCTTGACCCTGGAAGGTGCCACTCCC
ACTGTCCTTTCCTAATAAAATGAGGAAATTGCATCGCATTGTCTGAGTAGGTGTCATTCTATTCTGGGGG
GTGGGGTGGGGCAGGACAGCAAGGGGGAGGATTGGGAAGAGAATAGCAGGCATGCTGGGGAGCGGCCGCA
GGAACCCCTAGTGATGGAGTTGGCCACTCCCTCTCTGCGCGCTCGCTCGCTCACTGAGGCCGGGCGACCA
AAGGTCGCCCGACGCCCGGGCTTTGCCCGGGCGGCCTCAGTGAGCGAGCGAGCGCGCAGCTGCCTGCAGG
GGCGCCTGATGCGGTATTTTCTCCTTACGCATCTGTGCGGTATTTCACACCGCATA
[95 nt withheld, positions 6637-6731]
T
[46 nt withheld, positions 6733-6778]
C
[141 nt withheld, positions 6780-6920]
CCTTTGACGTTGGAGTCCACGTTCTTT
[37 nt withheld, positions 6948-6984]
ACTCTATCTCGGGCTATTCTTTTGATTTATAAGGGATTTTGCCGATTTCGGTCTATTGGTTAAAAAATGA
GCTGATTTAACAAAAATTTAACGCGAATTTTAACAAAATATTAACGTTTACAATTTTATGGTGCACTCTC
AGTACAATCTGCTCTGATGCCGCATAGTTAAGCCAGCCCCGACACCCGCCAACACCCGCTGACGCGCCCT
GACGGGCTTGTCTGCTCCCGGCATCCGCTTACAGACAAGCTGTGACCGTCTCCGGGAGCTGCATGTGTCA
GAGGTTTTCACCGTCATCACCGAAACGCGCGAGACGAAAGGGCCTCGTGATACGCCTATTTTTATAGGTT
AATGTCATGATAATAATGGTTTCTTAGACGTCAGGTGGCACTTTTCGGGGAAATGTGCGCGGAACCCCTA
TTTGTTTATTTTTCTAAATACATTCAAATATGTATCCGCTCATGAGACAATAACCCTGATAAATGCTTCA
ATAATATTGAAAAAGGAAGAGTATGAGTATTCAACATTTCCGTGTCGCCCTTATTCCCTTTTTTGCGGCA
TTTTGCCTTCCTGTTTTTGCTCACCCAGAAACGCTGGTGAAAGTAAAAGATGCTGAAGATCAGTTGGGTG
CACGAGTGGGTTACATCGAACTGGATCTCAACAGCGGTAAGATCCTTGAGAGTTTTCGCCCCGAAGAACG
TTTTCCAATGATGAGCACTTTTAAAGTTCTGCTATGTGGCGCGGTATTATCCCGTATTGACGCCGGGCAA
GAGCAACTCGGTCGCCGCATACACTATTCTCAGAATGACTTGGTTGAGTACTCACCAGTCACAGAAAAGC
ATCTTACGGATGGCATGACAGTAAGAGAATTATGCAGTGCTGCCATAACCATGAGTGATAACACTGCGGC
CAACTTACTTCTGACAACGATCGGAGGACCGAAGGAGCTAACCGCTTTTTTGCACAACATGGGGGATCAT
GTAACTCGCCTTGATCGTTGGGAACCGGAGCTGAATGAAGCCATACCAAACGACGAGCGTGACACCACGA
TGCCTGTAGCAATGGCAACAACGTTGCGCAAACTATTAACTGGCGAACTACTTACTCTAGCTTCCCGGCA
ACAATTAATAGACTGGATGGAGGCGGATAAAGTTGCAGGACCACTTCTGCGCTCGGCCCTTCCGGCTGGC
TGGTTTATTGCTGATAAATCTGGAGCCGGTGAGCGTGGAAGCCGCGGTATCATTGCAGCACTGGGGCCAG
ATGGTAAGCCCTCCCGTATCGTAGTTATCTACACGACGGGGAGTCAGGCAACTATGGATGAACGAAATAG
ACAGATCGCTGAGATAGGTGCCTCACTGATTAAGCATTGGTAACTGTCAGACCAAGTTTACTCATATATA
CTTTAGATTGATTTAAAACTTCATTTTTAATTTAAAAGGATCTAGGTGAAGATCCTTTTTGATAATCTCA
TGACCAAAATCCCTTAACGTGAGTTTTCGTTCCACTGAGCGTCAGACCCCGTAGAAAAGATCAAAGGATC
TTCTTGAGATCCTTTTTTTCTGCGCGTAATCTGCTGCTTGCAAACAAAAAAACCACCGCTACCAGCGGTG
GTTTGTTTGCCGGATCAAGAGCTACCAACTCTTTTTCCGAAGGTAACTGGCTTCAGCAGAGCGCAGATAC
CAAATACTGTTCTTCTAGTGTAGCCGTAGTTAGGCCACCACTTCAAGAACTCTGTAGCACCGCCTACATA
CCTCGCTCTGCTAATCCTGTTACCAGTGGCTGCTGCCAGTGGCGATAAGTCGTGTCTTACCGGGTTGGAC
TCAAGACGATAGTTACCGGATAAGGCGCAGCGGTCGGGCTGAACGGGGGGTTCGTGCACACAGCCCAGCT
TGGAGCGAACGACCTACACCGAACTGAGATACCTACAGCGTGAGCTATGAGAAAGCGCCACGCTTCCCGA
AGGGAGAAAGGCGGACAGGTATCCGGTAAGCGGCAGGGTCGGAACAGGAGAGCGCACGAGGGAGCTTCCA
GGGGGAAACGCCTGGTATCTTTATAGTCCTGTCGGGTTTCGCCACCTCTGACTTGAGCGTCGATTTTTGT
GATGCTCGTCAGGGGGGCGGAGCCTATGGAAAAACGCCAGCAACGCGGCCTTTTTACGGTTCCTGGCCTT
TTGCTGGCCTTTTGCTCACATGT
Features (pLannotate 1.2.2; 19 found; start..end, strand, type, name):
      1..241     +  promoter       U6 promoter: RNA polymerase III promoter for human U6 snRNA
    271..346     +  misc_RNA       gRNA scaffold: guide RNA scaffold for the Streptococcus pyogenes CRISPR/Cas9 system
    353..396     +  misc_RNA       gRNA scaffold (fragment): guide RNA scaffold for the Streptococcus pyogenes CRISPR/Cas9 system
    443..728     +  enhancer       CMV enhancer: human cytomegalovirus immediate early enhancer; contains an 18-bp deletion relative to the standard CMV enhancer
    730..1007    +  promoter       chicken β-actin promoter: No description available
   1008..1235    +  intron         hybrid intron: hybrid between chicken β-actin (CBA) and minute virus of mice (MMV) introns (Gray et al., 2011)
   1373..2974    +  CDS            Cas9(N): N-terminal portion of Streptococcus pyogenes Cas9 (Zetsche et al., 2015)
   2975..5473    +  CDS            Cas9(C): C-terminal portion of Streptococcus pyogenes Cas9 (Zetsche et al., 2015)
   5474..5521    +  CDS            nucleoplasmin NLS: bipartite nuclear localization signal from nucleoplasmin
   5591..6190    +  CDS            PuroR (fragment): puromycin N-acetyltransferase; pac from Streptomyces; confers resistance to puromycin
   6224..6335    +  polyA_signal   bGH poly(A) signal: bovine growth hormone polyadenylation signal
   6440..6580    +  repeat_region  AAV2 ITR: inverted terminal repeat of adeno-associated virus serotype 2 inverted
   6585..6636    -  misc_feature   bom (fragment): basis of mobility region from pBR322
   6655..7110    +  rep_origin     f1 ori (sequence partly withheld): f1 bacteriophage origin of replication; arrow indicates direction of (+) strand synthesis
   7111..7160    -  misc_feature   bom (fragment): basis of mobility region from pBR322
   7262..7297    -  CDS            rop (fragment): Rop protein, which maintains plasmids at low copy number; rop
   7392..7496    +  promoter       AmpR promoter: bla
   7497..8357    +  CDS            AmpR: β-lactamase; bla; confers resistance to ampicillin, carbenicillin, and related antibiotics
   8528..9116    +  rep_origin     ori: high-copy-number ColE1/pMB1/pBR322/pUC origin of replication
