[The description below was written by a language model from this plasmid's Addgene catalogue record and pLannotate feature annotations shown in this document.]
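Description:
pX459-HypaCas9-ANLN_sgRNA is an all-in-one mammalian CRISPR expression plasmid of about 9.2 kb, built on the pX459V2.0-HypaCas9 backbone, and designed to cut the human ANLN (anillin) locus so that the endogenous protein can be tagged at its N-terminus. It is propagated in bacteria as a high-copy plasmid through a ColE1/pUC-type origin with ampicillin selection (AmpR under its own promoter). It also carries an f1 phage origin. A single AAV2 ITR and short bom and rop fragments are annotated, but these appear to be backbone remnants rather than functional elements.

The plasmid contains two expression units. In the first, a human U6 RNA polymerase III promoter drives a single guide RNA made up of the ANLN-targeting spacer, which was cloned between BbsI sites that were destroyed in the process, fused to the Streptococcus pyogenes gRNA scaffold. In the second, a hybrid CBh-type promoter (CMV enhancer, chicken β-actin promoter and hybrid intron) drives the Cas9 coding sequence. The annotation software splits this sequence into N- and C-terminal portions, but they are contiguous. According to the backbone name, it encodes the HypaCas9 high-fidelity variant, although the defining mutations are not annotated. Cas9 carries a C-terminal nucleoplasmin nuclear localization signal and is followed in the same transcription unit by a puromycin N-acetyltransferase gene and a bGH polyadenylation signal. The linker between Cas9 and PuroR is not annotated.

Puromycin allows transient enrichment of transfected human cells. The plasmid carries no repair template, so tagging would require a donor supplied separately. It was used to study endogenous anillin in cytokinesis.
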