Addgene plasmid #183874: pX459-HypaCas9-ANLN_sgRNA
Purpose: pX459V2.0-HypaCas9 plasmid with ANLN sgRNA for N-terminal tagging of anillin in human cells.
Depositing lab: Alisa Piekny. Publication: Cytokinetic diversity in mammalian cells is revealed by the characterization of endogenous anillin, Ect2 and RhoA. Husser MC, Ozugergin I, Resta T, Martin VJJ, Piekny AJ. Open Biol. 2022 Nov;12(11):220247. doi: 10.1098/rsob.220247. Epub 2022 Nov 23. PubMed 36416720.
Backbone
  Vector backbone: pX459V2.0-HypaCas9
  Total vector size (bp): 9178
  Vector type: Mammalian Expression, CRISPR
  Selectable markers: Puromycin
Growth in bacteria
  Bacterial resistance: Ampicillin, 100 μg/mL
  Growth temperature: 37°C
  Growth strain: NEB Stable
  Copy number: High Copy
Gene/Insert
  Gene/Insert name: ANLN sgRNA spacer (alt name: Anillin)
  gRNA/shRNA sequence: GTCTCGTAGTCCGACGCCTG
  Species: H. sapiens (human)
  Entrez Gene: ANLN (a.k.a. FSGS8, Scraps, scra)
  Promoter: U6
  Cloning method: Restriction Enzyme; 5′ cloning site BbsI (destroyed during cloning); 3′ cloning site BbsI (destroyed during cloning)
  Sequencing primers: 5′ gagggcctatttcccatgattcc; 3′ ggccatttaccgtaagttatgtaacg
Terms and licenses: Academic/Nonprofit Terms; Industry Terms: Not Available to Industry
How to cite: pX459-HypaCas9-ANLN_sgRNA was a gift from Alisa Piekny (Addgene plasmid # 183874 ; http://n2t.net/addgene:183874 ; RRID:Addgene_183874)
